Addgene plasmid #221488: pLX-EF1a_NKX2-1_DelCTerm_1-223AA
Purpose: NKX2-1 C-terminal truncation mutation lentiviral overexpression
Depositing lab: Matthew Meyerson. Depositing organization: Broad Institute. Publication: Dosage amplification dictates oncogenic regulation by the NKX2-1 lineage factor in lung adenocarcinoma. Pulice JL, Meyerson M. bioRxiv [Preprint]. 2023 Oct 27:2023.10.26.563996. doi: 10.1101/2023.10.26.563996. PubMed 37994369.
Backbone
  Vector backbone: pLX307
  Backbone size w/o insert (bp): 10065
  Vector type: Mammalian Expression, Lentiviral
  Selectable markers: Puromycin
Growth in bacteria
  Bacterial resistance: Ampicillin, 100 μg/mL
  Growth temperature: 37°C
  Growth strain: NEB Stable
  Copy number: High Copy
Gene/Insert
  Gene/Insert name: NKX2-1
  Species: H. sapiens (human)
  Insert size (bp): 669
  Mutation: Deletion of 224-371AA C-terminal domain
  Entrez Gene: NKX2-1 (a.k.a. BCH, BHC, NK-2, NKX2.1, NKX2A, NMTC1, T/EBP, TEBP, TITF1, TTF-1, TTF1)
  Promoter: EF1a
  Tag / fusion protein: V5 (C terminal on insert)
  Cloning method: Gateway Cloning
  Sequencing primers: 5′ EF1a-Fw; 3′ WPRE-Rv
Terms and licenses: Academic/Nonprofit Terms; Industry Terms: Not Available to Industry
How to cite: pLX-EF1a_NKX2-1_DelCTerm_1-223AA was a gift from Matthew Meyerson (Addgene plasmid # 221488 ; http://n2t.net/addgene:221488 ; RRID:Addgene_221488)
