[The description below was written by a language model from this plasmid's Addgene catalogue record and pLannotate feature annotations shown in this document.]
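Description:
pLX-EF1a_NKX2-1_DelCTerm_1-223AA is a lentiviral mammalian expression plasmid built on the pLX307 backbone for overexpression of a C-terminally truncated form of the human lineage transcription factor NKX2-1 (also called TTF-1/TITF1). It is maintained in E. coli through a high-copy ColE1/pUC-type origin with ampicillin resistance (AmpR), and the backbone also carries an f1 origin and remnants of a lac/lacZα cloning region flanked by T3 and T7 promoters. The sequenced record is 9,082 nt. This is shorter than the listed empty-backbone size, as expected when a Gateway destination cassette is replaced by a small insert.

The transfer cassette has a third-generation, self-inactivating layout. An RSV promoter fused to a truncated HIV-1 5' LTR drives genomic RNA production in packaging cells, followed by the Ψ packaging signal with a gag fragment, the Rev response element for Rev-dependent nuclear export, a cPPT/CTS element, and a ΔU3 3' LTR with a downstream SV40 polyadenylation signal. Within the provirus, an SV40 early promoter drives puromycin N-acetyltransferase for selection of transduced cells. A separate EF-1α promoter constitutively expresses the 669 bp NKX2-1 insert. The insert encodes residues 1–223, with the C-terminal domain (residues 224–371) deleted. It was introduced by Gateway recombination, so it is flanked by attB1 and attB2 scars and reads into a C-terminal V5 epitope tag for detection. A WPRE downstream of the tag enhances transcript stability and expression.

The construct is intended for stable lentiviral overexpression of this deletion mutant. The associated work concerns NKX2-1 dosage and oncogenic regulation in lung adenocarcinoma, which suggests use in dissecting the contribution of the C-terminal domain to NKX2-1 function.
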