Features (pLannotate 1.2.2; 33 found; start..end, strand, type, name):
      1..227     +  promoter       RSV promoter: Rous sarcoma virus enhancer/promoter
    228..408     +  LTR            5' LTR (truncated): truncated 5' long terminal repeat (LTR) from HIV-1
    455..580     +  misc_feature   HIV-1 Ψ: packaging signal of human immunodeficiency virus type 1
    564..927     +  CDS            HIV-1 gag (fragment): gag protein from human immunodeficiency virus 1; gag
   1073..1306    +  misc_feature   RRE: The Rev response element (RRE) of HIV-1 allows for Rev-dependent mRNA export from the nucleus to the cytoplasm.
   1683..1709    +  CDS            Rev (fragment): human immunodeficiency virus 1 (HIV-1) Rev protein; rev; enhances nuclear export of unspliced and incompletely spliced viral mRNAs
   1716..1739    +  promoter       SV40 promoter (fragment): SV40 early promoter
   1740..1811    +  promoter       SV40 promoter (fragment): SV40 enhancer and early promoter
   1835..1970    +  rep_origin     SV40 ori: SV40 origin of replication
   2016..2612    +  CDS            PuroR (fragment): puromycin N-acetyltransferase; pac from Streptomyces; confers resistance to puromycin
   2661..2778    +  misc_feature   cPPT/CTS: central polypurine tract and central termination sequence of HIV-1
   2843..2909    +  CDS            small t antigen (fragment): SV40 (simian virus 40) small t antigen
   2916..4094    +  promoter       EF-1α promoter: strong constitutive promoter for human elongation factor EF-1α
   4115..4132    +  protein_bind   attB1 (fragment): mutant version of attB; core recombination site for the Gateway® BP reaction BP Clonase™
   4141..4809    +  CDS            NKX2-1 (fragment): NKX21_HUMAN - Also known as NKX2A, TITF1, TTF1. Experimental evidence at protein level: Swiss-Prot protein existence level 1. Transcription factor that binds and activates the promoter of thyroid specific genes such as thyroglobulin, thyroperoxidase, and thyrotropin receptor. Crucial in the maintenance of the thyroid differentiation phenotype. May play a role in lung development and surfactant homeostasis. Forms a regulatory loop with GRHL2 that coordinates lung epithelial cell morphogenesis and differentiation. Activates the transcription of GNRHR and plays a role in enhancing the circadian o
   4817..4834    -  protein_bind   attB2 (fragment): mutant version of attB; core recombination site for the Gateway® BP reaction BP Clonase™
   4843..4884    +  CDS            V5 tag: epitope tag from simian virus 5
   4935..5523    +  misc_feature   WPRE: woodchuck hepatitis virus posttranscriptional regulatory element
   5574..5593    +  misc_feature   cPPT/CTS (fragment): central polypurine tract and central termination sequence of HIV-1
   5595..5828    +  LTR            3' LTR (ΔU3): self-inactivating 3' long terminal repeat (LTR) from HIV-1
   5906..6027    +  polyA_signal   SV40 poly(A) signal: SV40 polyadenylation signal
   6067..6202    +  rep_origin     SV40 ori: SV40 origin of replication
   6223..6241    -  promoter       T7 promoter: promoter for bacteriophage T7 RNA polymerase
   6249..6404    +  CDS            lacZα (fragment): LacZα fragment of β-galactosidase; lacZ fragment
   6409..6837    +  rep_origin     f1 ori (sequence partly withheld): f1 bacteriophage origin of replication; arrow indicates direction of (+) strand synthesis
   6890..6994    +  promoter       AmpR promoter: bla
   6995..7855    +  CDS            AmpR: β-lactamase; bla; confers resistance to ampicillin, carbenicillin, and related antibiotics
   8026..8614    +  rep_origin     ori: high-copy-number ColE1/pMB1/pBR322/pUC origin of replication
   8797..8889    +  CDS            lacI (fragment): lac repressor; lacI; The lac repressor binds to the lac operator to inhibit transcription in E. coli. This inhibition can be relieved by adding lactose or isopropyl-β-D-thiogalactopyranoside (IPTG).
   8902..8923    +  protein_bind   CAP binding site: CAP binding activates transcription in the presence of cAMP. E. coli catabolite activator protein
   8938..8968    +  promoter       lac promoter: promoter for the E. coli lac operon
   8976..8992    +  protein_bind   lac operator: The lac repressor binds to the lac operator to inhibit transcription in E. coli. This inhibition can be relieved by adding lactose or isopropyl-β-D-thiogalactopyranoside (IPTG). lac repressor encoded by lacI
   9037..9055    +  promoter       T3 promoter: promoter for bacteriophage T3 RNA polymerase
>Addgene plasmid #221488 | pLX-EF1a_NKX2-1_DelCTerm_1-223AA | addgene full sequence | sequence record 437761 | Addgene NGS Result
TGTAGTCTTATGCAATACTCTTGTAGTCTTGCAACATGGTAACGATGAGTTAGCAACATGCCTTACAAGG
AGAGAAAAAGCACCGTGCATGCCGATTGGTGGAAGTAAGGTGGTACGATCGTGCCTTATTAGGAAGGCAA
CAGACGGGTCTGACATGGATTGGACGAACCACTGAATTGCCGCATTGCAGAGATATTGTATTTAAGTGCC
TAGCTCGATACATAAACGGGTCTCTCTGGTTAGACCAGATCTGAGCCTGGGAGCTCTCTGGCTAACTAGG
GAACCCACTGCTTAAGCCTCAATAAAGCTTGCCTTGAGTGCTTCAAGTAGTGTGTGCCCGTCTGTTGTGT
GACTCTGGTAACTAGAGATCCCTCAGACCCTTTTAGTCAGTGTGGAAAATCTCTAGCAGTGGCGCCCGAA
CAGGGACTTGAAAGCGAAAGGGAAACCAGAGGAGCTCTCTCGACGCAGGACTCGGCTTGCTGAAGCGCGC
ACGGCAAGAGGCGAGGGGCGGCGACTGGTGAGTACGCCAAAAATTTTGACTAGCGGAGGCTAGAAGGAGA
GAGATGGGTGCGAGAGCGTCAGTATTAAGCGGGGGAGAATTAGATCGCGATGGGAAAAAATTCGGTTAAG
GCCAGGGGGAAAGAAAAAATATAAATTAAAACATATAGTATGGGCAAGCAGGGAGCTAGAACGATTCGCA
GTTAATCCTGGCCTGTTAGAAACATCAGAAGGCTGTAGACAAATACTGGGACAGCTACAACCATCCCTTC
AGACAGGATCAGAAGAACTTAGATCATTATATAATACAGTAGCAACCCTCTATTGTGTGCATCAAAGGAT
AGAGATAAAAGACACCAAGGAAGCTTTAGACAAGATAGAGGAAGAGCAAAACAAAAGTAAGACCACCGCA
CAGCAAGCGGCCGCTGATCTTCAGACCTGGAGGAGGAGATATGAGGGACAATTGGAGAAGTGAATTATAT
AAATATAAAGTAGTAAAAATTGAACCATTAGGAGTAGCACCCACCAAGGCAAAGAGAAGAGTGGTGCAGA
GAGAAAAAAGAGCAGTGGGAATAGGAGCTTTGTTCCTTGGGTTCTTGGGAGCAGCAGGAAGCACTATGGG
CGCAGCGTCAATGACGCTGACGGTACAGGCCAGACAATTATTGTCTGGTATAGTGCAGCAGCAGAACAAT
TTGCTGAGGGCTATTGAGGCGCAACAGCATCTGTTGCAACTCACAGTCTGGGGCATCAAGCAGCTCCAGG
CAAGAATCCTGGCTGTGGAAAGATACCTAAAGGATCAACAGCTCCTGGGGATTTGGGGTTGCTCTGGAAA
ACTCATTTGCACCACTGCTGTGCCTTGGAATGCTAGTTGGAGTAATAAATCTCTGGAACAGATTTGGAAT
CACACGACCTGGATGGAGTGGGACAGAGAAATTAACAATTACACAAGCTTAATACACTCCTTAATTGAAG
AATCGCAAAACCAGCAAGAAAAGAATGAACAAGAATTATTGGAATTAGATAAATGGGCAAGTTTGTGGAA
TTGGTTTAACATAACAAATTGGCTGTGGTATATAAAATTATTCATAATGATAGTAGGAGGCTTGGTAGGT
TTAAGAATAGTTTTTGCTGTACTTTCTATAGTGAATAGAGTTAGGCAGGGATATTCACCATTATCGTTTC
AGACCCACCTCCCAACCCCGAGGGGACCCATGCATTGCATCTCAATTAGTCAGCAACCAGGTGTGGAAAG
TCCCCAGGCTCCCCAGCAGGCAGAAGTATGCAAAGCATGCGTCTCAATTAGTCAGCAACCATAGTCCCGC
CCCTAACTCCGCCCATCCCGCCCCTAACTCCGCCCAGTTCCGCCCATTCTCCGCCCCATGGCTGACTAAT
TTTTTTTATTTATGCAGAGGCCGAGGCCGCCTCGGCCTCTGAGCTATTCCAGAAGTAGTGAGGAGGCTTT
TTTGGAGGCCTAGGCTTTTGCAAAAAGCTTTCTAGAGGTACCACCGGAGCTTACCATGACCGAGTACAAG
CCCACGGTGCGCCTCGCCACCCGCGACGACGTCCCCAGGGCCGTACGCACCCTCGCCGCCGCGTTCGCCG
ACTACCCCGCCACGCGCCACACCGTCGATCCGGACCGCCACATCGAGCGGGTCACCGAGCTGCAAGAACT
CTTCCTCACGCGCGTCGGGCTCGACATCGGCAAGGTGTGGGTCGCGGACGACGGCGCCGCCGTGGCGGTC
TGGACCACGCCGGAGAGCGTCGAAGCGGGGGCGGTGTTCGCCGAGATCGGCCCGCGCATGGCCGAGTTGA
GCGGTTCCCGGCTGGCCGCGCAGCAACAGATGGAAGGCCTCCTGGCGCCGCACCGGCCCAAGGAGCCCGC
GTGGTTCCTGGCCACCGTCGGCGTCTCGCCCGACCACCAGGGCAAGGGTCTGGGCAGCGCCGTCGTGCTC
CCCGGAGTGGAGGCGGCCGAGCGCGCCGGGGTGCCCGCCTTCCTGGAGACCTCCGCGCCCCGCAACCTCC
CCTTCTACGAGCGGCTCGGCTTCACCGTCACCGCCGACGTCGAGGTGCCCGAAGGACCGCGCACCTGGTG
CATGACCCGCAAGCCCGGTGCCAGTTAACGAATTCTAGATCTTGAGACAAATGGCAGTATTCATCCACAA
TTTTAAAAGAAAAGGGGGGATTGGGGGGTACAGTGCAGGGGAAAGAATAGTAGACATAATAGCAACAGAC
ATACAAACTAAAGAATTACAAAAACAAATTACAAAAATTCAAAATTTTCGGGTTTATTACAGGGACAGCA
GAGATCCACTTTGGCGCCGGCTCGAGGCCTGCAGGTGCAAAGATGGATAAAGTTTTAAACAGAGAGGAAT
CTTTGCAGCTAATGGACCTTCTAGGTCTTGAAAGGAGTGGGAATTGGCTCCGGTGCCCGTCAGTGGGCAG
AGCGCACATCGCCCACAGTCCCCGAGAAGTTGGGGGGAGGGGTCGGCAATTGAACCGGTGCCTAGAGAAG
GTGGCGCGGGGTAAACTGGGAAAGTGATGTCGTGTACTGGCTCCGCCTTTTTCCCGAGGGTGGGGGAGAA
CCGTATATAAGTGCAGTAGTCGCCGTGAACGTTCTTTTTCGCAACGGGTTTGCCGCCAGAACACAGGTAA
GTGCCGTGTGTGGTTCCCGCGGGCCTGGCCTCTTTACGGGTTATGGCCCTTGCGTGCCTTGAATTACTTC
CACCTGGCTGCAGTACGTGATTCTTGATCCCGAGCTTCGGGTTGGAAGTGGGTGGGAGAGTTCGAGGCCT
TGCGCTTAAGGAGCCCCTTCGCCTCGTGCTTGAGTTGAGGCCTGGCCTGGGCGCTGGGGCCGCCGCGTGC
GAATCTGGTGGCACCTTCGCGCCTGTCTCGCTGCTTTCGATAAGTCTCTAGCCATTTAAAATTTTTGATG
ACCTGCTGCGACGCTTTTTTTCTGGCAAGATAGTCTTGTAAATGCGGGCCAAGATCTGCACACTGGTATT
TCGGTTTTTGGGGCCGCGGGCGGCGACGGGGCCCGTGCGTCCCAGCGCACATGTTCGGCGAGGCGGGGCC
TGCGAGCGCGGCCACCGAGAATCGGACGGGGGTAGTCTCAAGCTGGCCGGCCTGCTCTGGTGCCTGGCCT
CGCGCCGCCGTGTATCGCCCCGCCCTGGGCGGCAAGGCTGGCCCGGTCGGCACCAGTTGCGTGAGCGGAA
AGATGGCCGCTTCCCGGCCCTGCTGCAGGGAGCTCAAAATGGAGGACGCGGCGCTCGGGAGAGCGGGCGG
GTGAGTCACCCACACAAAGGAAAAGGGCCTTTCCGTCCTCAGCCGTCGCTTCATGTGACTCCACGGAGTA
CCGGGCGCCGTCCAGGCACCTCGATTAGTTCTCGAGCTTTTGGAGTACGTCGTCTTTAGGTTGGGGGGAG
GGGTTTTATGCGATGGAGTTTCCCCACACTGAGTGGGTGGAGACTGAAGTTAGGCCAGCTTGGCACTTGA
TGTAATTCTCCTTGGAATTTGCCCTTTTTGAGTTTGGATCTTGGTTCATTCTCAAGCCTCAGACAGTGGT
TCAAAGTTTTTTTCTTCCATTTCAGGTGTCGTGAGGCTAGCATCGATTGATCAACAAGTTTGTACAAAAA
AGTTGGCACCATGTCGATGAGTCCAAAGCACACGACTCCGTTCTCAGTGTCTGACATCTTGAGTCCCCTG
GAGGAAAGCTACAAGAAAGTGGGCATGGAGGGCGGCGGCCTCGGGGCTCCGCTGGCGGCGTACAGGCAGG
GCCAGGCGGCACCGCCAACAGCGGCCATGCAGCAGCACGCCGTGGGGCACCACGGCGCCGTCACCGCCGC
CTACCACATGACGGCGGCGGGGGTGCCCCAGCTCTCGCACTCCGCCGTGGGGGGCTACTGCAACGGCAAC
CTGGGCAACATGAGCGAGCTGCCGCCGTACCAGGACACCATGAGGAACAGCGCCTCTGGCCCCGGATGGT
ACGGCGCCAACCCAGACCCGCGCTTCCCCGCCATCTCCCGCTTCATGGGCCCGGCGAGCGGCATGAACAT
GAGCGGCATGGGCGGCCTGGGCTCGCTGGGGGACGTGAGCAAGAACATGGCCCCGCTGCCAAGCGCGCCG
CGCAGGAAGCGCCGGGTGCTCTTCTCGCAGGCGCAGGTGTACGAGCTGGAGCGACGCTTCAAGCAACAGA
AGTACCTGTCGGCGCCGGAGCGCGAGCACCTGGCCAGCATGATCCACCTGACGCCCACGCAGGTCAAGAT
CTGGTTCCAGAACCACCGCTACAAAATGAAGCGCCAGGCCAAGGACAAGTTGCCAACTTTCTTGTACAAA
GTGGTTGATATCGGTAAGCCTATCCCTAACCCTCTCCTCGGTCTCGATTCTACGTAGTAATGAACTAGTA
CCGGTTAAGTCGACAATCAACGCGTTAAGTCGACAATCAACCTCTGGATTACAAAATTTGTGAAAGATTG
ACTGGTATTCTTAACTATGTTGCTCCTTTTACGCTATGTGGATACGCTGCTTTAATGCCTTTGTATCATG
CTATTGCTTCCCGTATGGCTTTCATTTTCTCCTCCTTGTATAAATCCTGGTTGCTGTCTCTTTATGAGGA
GTTGTGGCCCGTTGTCAGGCAACGTGGCGTGGTGTGCACTGTGTTTGCTGACGCAACCCCCACTGGTTGG
GGCATTGCCACCACCTGTCAGCTCCTTTCCGGGACTTTCGCTTTCCCCCTCCCTATTGCCACGGCGGAAC
TCATCGCCGCCTGCCTTGCCCGCTGCTGGACAGGGGCTCGGCTGTTGGGCACTGACAATTCCGTGGTGTT
GTCGGGGAAATCATCGTCCTTTCCTTGGCTGCTCGCCTGTGTTGCCACCTGGATTCTGCGCGGGACGTCC
TTCTGCTACGTCCCTTCGGCCCTCAATCCAGCGGACCTTCCTTCCCGCGGCCTGCTGCCGGCTCTGCGGC
CTCTTCCGCGTCTTCGCCTTCGCCCTCAGACGAGTCGGATCTCCCTTTGGGCCGCCTCCCCGCGTCGACT
TTAAGACCAATGACTTACAAGGCAGCTGTAGATCTTAGCCACTTTTTAAAAGAAAAGGGGGGACTGGAAG
GGCTAATTCACTCCCAACGAAGACAAGATCTGCTTTTTGCTTGTACTGGGTCTCTCTGGTTAGACCAGAT
CTGAGCCTGGGAGCTCTCTGGCTAACTAGGGAACCCACTGCTTAAGCCTCAATAAAGCTTGCCTTGAGTG
CTTCAAGTAGTGTGTGCCCGTCTGTTGTGTGACTCTGGTAACTAGAGATCCCTCAGACCCTTTTAGTCAG
TGTGGAAAATCTCTAGCAGTACGTATAGTAGTTCATGTCATCTTATTATTCAGTATTTATAACTTGCAAA
GAAATGAATATCAGAGAGTGAGAGGAACTTGTTTATTGCAGCTTATAATGGTTACAAATAAAGCAATAGC
ATCACAAATTTCACAAATAAAGCATTTTTTTCACTGCATTCTAGTTGTGGTTTGTCCAAACTCATCAATG
TATCTTATCATGTCTGGCTCTAGCTATCCCGCCCCTAACTCCGCCCATCCCGCCCCTAACTCCGCCCAGT
TCCGCCCATTCTCCGCCCCATGGCTGACTAATTTTTTTTATTTATGCAGAGGCCGAGGCCGCCTCGGCCT
CTGAGCTATTCCAGAAGTAGTGAGGAGGCTTTTTTGGAGGCCTAGGGACGTACCCAATTCGCCCTATAGT
GAGTCGTATTACGCGCGCTCACTGGCCGTCGTTTTACAACGTCGTGACTGGGAAAACCCTGGCGTTACCC
AACTTAATCGCCTTGCAGCACATCCCCCTTTCGCCAGCTGGCGTAATAGCGAAGAGGCCCGCACCGATCG
CCCTTCCCAACAGTTGCGCAGCCTGAATGGCGAATGGG
[124 nt withheld, positions 6409-6532]
C
[91 nt withheld, positions 6534-6624]
A
[49 nt withheld, positions 6626-6674]
CCTTTGACGTTGGAGTCCACGTTCTTT
[37 nt withheld, positions 6702-6738]
ACCCTATCTCGGTCTATTCTTTTGATTTATAAGGGATTTTGCCGATTTCGGCCTATTGGTTAAAAAATGA
GCTGATTTAACAAAAATTTAACGCGAATTTTAACAAAATATTAACGCTTACAATTTAGGTGGCACTTTTC
GGGGAAATGTGCGCGGAACCCCTATTTGTTTATTTTTCTAAATACATTCAAATATGTATCCGCTCATGAG
ACAATAACCCTGATAAATGCTTCAATAATATTGAAAAAGGAAGAGTATGAGTATTCAACATTTCCGTGTC
GCCCTTATTCCCTTTTTTGCGGCATTTTGCCTTCCTGTTTTTGCTCACCCAGAAACGCTGGTGAAAGTAA
AAGATGCTGAAGATCAGTTGGGTGCACGAGTGGGTTACATCGAACTGGATCTCAACAGCGGTAAGATCCT
TGAGAGTTTTCGCCCCGAAGAACGTTTTCCAATGATGAGCACTTTTAAAGTTCTGCTATGTGGCGCGGTA
TTATCCCGTATTGACGCCGGGCAAGAGCAACTCGGTCGCCGCATACACTATTCTCAGAATGACTTGGTTG
AGTACTCACCAGTCACAGAAAAGCATCTTACGGATGGCATGACAGTAAGAGAATTATGCAGTGCTGCCAT
AACCATGAGTGATAACACTGCGGCCAACTTACTTCTGACAACGATCGGAGGACCGAAGGAGCTAACCGCT
TTTTTGCACAACATGGGGGATCATGTAACTCGCCTTGATCGTTGGGAACCGGAGCTGAATGAAGCCATAC
CAAACGACGAGCGTGACACCACGATGCCTGTAGCAATGGCAACAACGTTGCGCAAACTATTAACTGGCGA
ACTACTTACTCTAGCTTCCCGGCAACAATTAATAGACTGGATGGAGGCGGATAAAGTTGCAGGACCACTT
CTGCGCTCGGCCCTTCCGGCTGGCTGGTTTATTGCTGATAAATCTGGAGCCGGTGAGCGTGGGTCTCGCG
GTATCATTGCAGCACTGGGGCCAGATGGTAAGCCCTCCCGTATCGTAGTTATCTACACGACGGGGAGTCA
GGCAACTATGGATGAACGAAATAGACAGATCGCTGAGATAGGTGCCTCACTGATTAAGCATTGGTAACTG
TCAGACCAAGTTTACTCATATATACTTTAGATTGATTTAAAACTTCATTTTTAATTTAAAAGGATCTAGG
TGAAGATCCTTTTTGATAATCTCATGACCAAAATCCCTTAACGTGAGTTTTCGTTCCACTGAGCGTCAGA
CCCCGTAGAAAAGATCAAAGGATCTTCTTGAGATCCTTTTTTTCTGCGCGTAATCTGCTGCTTGCAAACA
AAAAAACCACCGCTACCAGCGGTGGTTTGTTTGCCGGATCAAGAGCTACCAACTCTTTTTCCGAAGGTAA
CTGGCTTCAGCAGAGCGCAGATACCAAATACTGTTCTTCTAGTGTAGCCGTAGTTAGGCCACCACTTCAA
GAACTCTGTAGCACCGCCTACATACCTCGCTCTGCTAATCCTGTTACCAGTGGCTGCTGCCAGTGGCGAT
AAGTCGTGTCTTACCGGGTTGGACTCAAGACGATAGTTACCGGATAAGGCGCAGCGGTCGGGCTGAACGG
GGGGTTCGTGCACACAGCCCAGCTTGGAGCGAACGACCTACACCGAACTGAGATACCTACAGCGTGAGCT
ATGAGAAAGCGCCACGCTTCCCGAAGGGAGAAAGGCGGACAGGTATCCGGTAAGCGGCAGGGTCGGAACA
GGAGAGCGCACGAGGGAGCTTCCAGGGGGAAACGCCTGGTATCTTTATAGTCCTGTCGGGTTTCGCCACC
TCTGACTTGAGCGTCGATTTTTGTGATGCTCGTCAGGGGGGCGGAGCCTATGGAAAAACGCCAGCAACGC
GGCCTTTTTACGGTTCCTGGCCTTTTGCTGGCCTTTTGCTCACATGTTCTTTCCTGCGTTATCCCCTGAT
TCTGTGGATAACCGTATTACCGCCTTTGAGTGAGCTGATACCGCTCGCCGCAGCCGAACGACCGAGCGCA
GCGAGTCAGTGAGCGAGGAAGCGGAAGAGCGCCCAATACGCAAACCGCCTCTCCCCGCGCGTTGGCCGAT
TCATTAATGCAGCTGGCACGACAGGTTTCCCGACTGGAAAGCGGGCAGTGAGCGCAACGCAATTAATGTG
AGTTAGCTCACTCATTAGGCACCCCAGGCTTTACACTTTATGCTTCCGGCTCGTATGTTGTGTGGAATTG
TGAGCGGATAACAATTTCACACAGGAAACAGCTATGACCATGATTACGCCAAGCGCGCAATTAACCCTCA
CTAAAGGGAACAAAAGCTGGAGCTGCAAGCTTAA
